Addgene plasmid #115044: AT1G62950 X004_pECIA2
Purpose: Bait vector AT1G62950 X004_pECIA2 should be used with prey vector AT1G62950 X004_pECIA14.
Depositing lab: Youssef Belkhadir. Depositing organization: Gregor Mendel Institute of Molecular Plant Biology. Publication: An extracellular network of Arabidopsis leucine-rich repeat receptor kinases. Smakowska-Luzan E, Mott GA, Parys K, Stegmann M, Howton TC, Layeghifard M, Neuhold J, Lehner A, Kong J, Grunwald K, Weinberger N, Satbhai SB, Mayer D, Busch W, Madalinski M, Stolt-Bergner P, Provart NJ, Mukhtar MS, Zipfel C, Desveaux D, Guttman DS, Belkhadir Y. Nature. 2018 Jan 18;553(7688):342-346. doi: 10.1038/nature25184. Epub 2018 Jan 10. PubMed 29320478.
Backbone
  Vector backbone: pECIA2
  Backbone manufacturer: Chris Garcia (Addgene plasmid # 47032)
  Vector type: Insect Expression
Growth in bacteria
  Bacterial resistance: Ampicillin, 100 μg/mL
  Growth temperature: 37°C
  Growth strain: DH5alpha
  Copy number: High Copy
Gene/Insert
  Gene/Insert name: AT1G62950
  Species: A. thaliana (mustard weed)
  Entrez Gene: AT1G62950 (a.k.a. AT1G62950, F16P17.10, F16P17_10)
  Promoter: Metallothionein (Copper-Inducible)
  Tag / fusion protein: Fc, V5 and hexahistidine tags (C terminal on backbone)
  Cloning method: Ligation Independent Cloning
Terms and licenses: Academic/Nonprofit Terms; Industry Terms: Not Available to Industry
Depositor comments: Plasmid for secreted expression in Drosophila cell culture by induction via CuSO4. Insert is an extracellular domain of indicated LRR-RK, C-terminally tagged with Fc, V5 and hexahistidine tags. Insert Protein Sequence: SDSIITEREILLQFKDNINDDPYNSLASWVSNADLCNSFNGVSCNQEGFVEKIVLWNTSLAGTLTPALSGLTSLRVLTLFGNRITGNLPLDYLKLQTLWKINVSSNALSGLVPEFIGDLPNLRFLDLSKNAFFGEIPNSLFKFCYKTKFVSLSHNNLSGSIPESIVNCNNLIGFDFSYNGITGLLPRICDIPVLEFVSVRRNLLSGDVFEEISKCKRLSHVDIGSNSFDGVASFEVIGFKNLTYFNVSGNRFRGEIGEIVDCSESLEFLDASSNELTGNVPSGITGCKSLKLLDLESNRLNGSVPVGMGKMEKLSVIRLGDNFIDGKLPLELGNLEYLQVLNLHNLNLVGEIPEDLSNCRLLLELDVSGNGLEGEIPKNLLNLTNLEILDLHRNRISGNIPPNLGSLSRIQFLDLSENLLSGPIPSSLENLKRLTHFNVSYNNLSGIIPKIQASGASSFSNNPFLCGDPLETPCNALRTGSRSRKTKALS
How to cite: AT1G62950 X004_pECIA2 was a gift from Youssef Belkhadir (Addgene plasmid # 115044 ; http://n2t.net/addgene:115044 ; RRID:Addgene_115044)
