[The description below was written by a language model from this plasmid's Addgene catalogue record and pLannotate feature annotations shown in this document.]
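Description:
AT1G62950 X004_pECIA2 is an insect-cell expression plasmid built on the pECIA2 backbone, designed to produce a secreted "bait" protein in Drosophila cell culture. It is intended to be used alongside the matching prey construct in pECIA14. In E. coli it is maintained at high copy through a ColE1/pUC-type origin and selected with ampicillin via the β-lactamase gene. The remaining bacterial annotations (lac promoter and operator, and fragments of lacZα, lacI, rop and bom) are leftover pUC/pBR322-type backbone sequence with no role in expression of the payload.

The expression cassette is driven by the Drosophila metallothionein promoter, so transcription is switched on by adding copper sulfate. Downstream, a Drosophila BiP signal sequence directs the product into the secretory pathway. It is followed by the insert, the extracellular domain of the Arabidopsis thaliana leucine-rich repeat receptor kinase encoded by AT1G62950, which was introduced by ligation-independent cloning. The automated annotation marks only two fragments of the insert, both as matches to an Arabidopsis protein entry, so the table does not label the whole ectodomain. The ectodomain is fused at its C terminus to a human IgG1 Fc region, a V5 epitope and, according to the catalogue, a hexahistidine tag, although the His tag is not separately annotated. An SV40 polyadenylation signal follows the cassette, though it is annotated on the opposite strand.

The Fc, V5 and His tags are standard handles for capture, detection and purification of the secreted protein. The bait and prey pairing, together with the associated study of an extracellular network of Arabidopsis LRR receptor kinases, indicates use in pairwise screening of ectodomain interactions.
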