Features (pLannotate 1.2.2; 19 found; start..end, strand, type, name):
     23..449     +  promoter       MT promoter: Drosophila metallothionein promoter
    467..520     +  sig_peptide    BiP signal sequence: Drosophila BiP signal sequence
    470..1105    +  CDS            Y1124_ARATH (fragment): Experimental evidence at protein level: Swiss-Prot protein existence level 1. From Arabidopsis thaliana (Mouse-ear cress).
   1871..2002    +  CDS            Y1124_ARATH (fragment): Experimental evidence at protein level: Swiss-Prot protein existence level 1. From Arabidopsis thaliana (Mouse-ear cress).
   2021..2701    +  CDS            IGHG1 (fragment): IGHG1_HUMAN - Experimental evidence at protein level: Swiss-Prot protein existence level 1. Constant region of immunoglobulin heavy chains. Immunoglobulins, also known as antibodies, are membrane-bound or secreted glycoproteins produced by B lymphocytes. In the recognition phase of humoral immunity, the membrane-bound immunoglobulins serve as receptors which, upon binding of a specific antigen, trigger the clonal expansion and differentiation of B lymphocytes into immunoglobulins- secreting plasma cells. Secreted immunoglobulins mediate the effector phase of humoral immunity, which results in
   2720..2761    +  CDS            V5 tag: epitope tag from simian virus 5
   2861..2995    -  polyA_signal   SV40 poly(A) signal: SV40 polyadenylation signal
   3018..3102    -  CDS            large T antigen (fragment): large T antigen from SV40 (simian virus 40)
   3102..3126    +  misc_feature   MCS (fragment): pUC18/19 multiple cloning site
   3163..3179    -  protein_bind   lac operator: The lac repressor binds to the lac operator to inhibit transcription in E. coli. This inhibition can be relieved by adding lactose or isopropyl-β-D-thiogalactopyranoside (IPTG). lac repressor encoded by lacI
   3187..3217    -  promoter       lac promoter: promoter for the E. coli lac operon
   3232..3253    -  protein_bind   CAP binding site: CAP binding activates transcription in the presence of cAMP. E. coli catabolite activator protein
   3266..3358    -  CDS            lacI (fragment): lac repressor; lacI; The lac repressor binds to the lac operator to inhibit transcription in E. coli. This inhibition can be relieved by adding lactose or isopropyl-β-D-thiogalactopyranoside (IPTG).
   3541..4129    -  rep_origin     ori: high-copy-number ColE1/pMB1/pBR322/pUC origin of replication
   4300..5160    -  CDS            AmpR: β-lactamase; bla; confers resistance to ampicillin, carbenicillin, and related antibiotics
   5161..5265    -  promoter       AmpR promoter: bla
   5360..5395    +  CDS            rop (fragment): Rop protein, which maintains plasmids at low copy number; rop
   5497..5596    +  misc_feature   bom (fragment): basis of mobility region from pBR322
   5602..21      -  CDS            lacZα (fragment) (across the origin): LacZα fragment of β-galactosidase; lacZ fragment
>Addgene plasmid #115044 | AT1G62950 X004_pECIA2 | addgene full sequence | sequence record 297013 | Addgene NGS Result
GTAAAACGACGGCCAGTGAATTAATTCGTTGCAGGACAGGATGTGGTGCCCGATGTGACTAGCTCTTTGC
TGCAGGCCGTCCTATCCTCTGGTTCCGATAAGAGACCCAGAACTCCGGCCCCCCACCGCCCACCGCCACC
CCCATACATATGTGGTACGCAAGTAAGAGTGCCTGCGCATGCCCCATGTGCCCCACCAAGAGCTTTGCAT
CCCATACAAGTCCCCAAAGTGGAGAACCGAACCAATTCTTCGCGGGCAGAACAAAAGCTTCTGCACACGT
CTCCACTCGAATTTGGAGCCGGCCGGCGTGTGCAAAAGAGGTGAATCGAACGAAAGACCCGTGTGTAAAG
CCGCGTTTCCAAAATGTATAAAACCGAGAGCATCTGGCCAATGTGCATCAGTTGTGGTCAGCAGCAAAAT
CAAGTGAATCATCTCAGTGCAACTAAAGGGGGGATCCGATCTCAATATGAAGTTATGCATATTACTGGCC
GTCGTGGCCTTTGTTGGCCTCTCGCTCGGGTCGGATTCTATTATTACCGAACGAGAGATTCTACTTCAAT
TCAAAGACAACATCAACGATGATCCGTACAACAGTTTAGCTTCTTGGGTCTCTAATGCTGACCTCTGTAA
CAGCTTCAATGGTGTATCTTGTAACCAAGAAGGATTCGTCGAAAAGATCGTTCTTTGGAACACTAGTCTC
GCCGGAACCCTAACGCCGGCATTGTCTGGTTTAACTTCTTTAAGGGTTTTGACTCTGTTTGGCAACAGGA
TTACAGGTAATTTACCTTTGGATTACTTAAAGTTACAGACTTTATGGAAGATCAATGTTAGTTCCAATGC
ATTGTCTGGTTTGGTTCCTGAATTTATCGGTGATTTGCCTAATTTAAGGTTCTTGGATTTGTCGAAAAAT
GCGTTCTTTGGAGAGATTCCAAATTCTCTGTTTAAATTCTGTTACAAGACAAAGTTTGTTTCATTGTCTC
ATAACAATCTCTCAGGATCAATCCCTGAATCAATCGTAAACTGTAACAATCTCATTGGTTTCGATTTCTC
TTACAATGGCATTACCGGTTTGTTGCCTCGGATCTGCGATATTCCGGTTCTTGAGTTTGTATCTGTTAGA
AGAAATTTGTTGTCTGGTGATGTGTTTGAGGAGATATCGAAGTGTAAGAGATTGAGTCATGTCGATATAG
GAAGCAATTCTTTCGATGGAGTAGCGTCTTTCGAGGTTATTGGATTCAAGAACCTGACTTATTTTAATGT
GTCTGGAAACCGGTTTAGAGGGGAGATTGGTGAGATTGTTGATTGTAGTGAAAGTTTGGAGTTTTTGGAT
GCTTCTTCGAATGAGTTAACTGGTAATGTACCTAGCGGTATAACCGGATGCAAAAGTCTTAAGCTTTTGG
ACTTGGAATCGAATAGGCTCAATGGGAGTGTACCTGTAGGTATGGGGAAGATGGAGAAGCTCTCTGTGAT
CAGGTTAGGCGATAACTTTATAGATGGGAAGCTACCACTTGAGCTCGGAAATCTTGAGTATCTACAGGTT
TTGAATTTGCATAATCTCAATCTCGTTGGTGAAATACCAGAGGATTTATCAAACTGCAGACTACTTCTTG
AACTAGATGTTTCTGGAAATGGTTTGGAAGGAGAGATCCCTAAGAATCTATTGAACTTAACAAACTTAGA
GATTCTTGATCTGCATCGGAACCGAATCAGTGGAAACATTCCGCCTAATCTCGGGAGCCTCTCGAGAATC
CAGTTCCTCGATCTTTCAGAGAATTTGCTTTCTGGTCCTATCCCGTCTTCCCTCGAGAATTTGAAAAGAC
TGACTCATTTCAATGTTTCTTACAACAACCTCTCCGGCATTATCCCAAAGATTCAAGCTTCGGGAGCTTC
TTCGTTTTCCAACAACCCTTTCCTCTGCGGTGATCCTCTTGAAACACCGTGCAATGCTCTCAGAACCGGA
TCAAGATCAAGAAAAACCAAAGCTCTAAGCCTGGAGGTGCTGTTCCAGGGACCAGGGAGCGACAAAACTC
ACACATGCCCACCGTGCCCAGCACCTGAACTCCTGGGGGGACCGTCAGTCTTCCTCTTCCCCCCAAAACC
CAAGGACACCCTCATGATCTCCCGGACCCCTGAGGTCACATGCGTGGTGGTGGACGTGAGCCACGAAGAC
CCTGAGGTCAAGTTCAACTGGTACGTGGACGGCGTGGAGGTGCATAATGCCAAGACAAAGCCGCGGGAGG
AGCAGTACAACAGCACGTACCGTGTGGTCAGCGTCCTCACCGTCCTGCACCAGGACTGGCTGAATGGCAA
GGAGTACAAGTGCAAGGTCTCCAACAAAGCCCTCCCAGCCCCCATCGAGAAAACCATCTCCAAAGCCAAA
GGGCAGCCCCGAGAACCACAGGTGTACACCCTGCCCCCATCCCGGGAGGAGATGACCAAGAACCAGGTCA
GCCTGACCTGCCTGGTCAAAGGCTTCTATCCCAGCGACATCGCCGTGGAGTGGGAGAGCAATGGGCAGCC
GGAGAACAACTACAAGACCACGCCTCCCGTGCTGGACTCCGACGGCTCCTTCTTCCTCTACAGCAAGCTC
ACCGTGGACAAGAGCAGGTGGCAGCAGGGGAACGTCTTCTCATGCTCCGTGATGCATGAGGGTCTGCACA
ACCACTACACGCAGAAGAGCCTCTCCCTGTCTCCGGGTAAATCTAGAGGGCCCTTCGAAGGTAAGCCTAT
CCCTAACCCTCTCCTCGGTCTCGATTCTACGCGTACCGGTCATCATCACCATCACCATTGAGTTTAAACC
CGCTGATCAGCCTCGACTGTGCCTTCTAAGGCCTGAGCTCGCTGATCAGCCTCGATCGAGGATCCAGACA
TGATAAGATACATTGATGAGTTTGGACAAACCACAACTAGAATGCAGTGAAAAAAATGCTTTATTTGTGA
AATTTGTGATGCTATTGCTTTATTTGTAACCATTATAAGCTGCAATAAACAAGTTAACAACAACAATTGC
ATTCATTTTATGTTTCAGGTTCAGGGGGAGGTGTGGGAGGTTTTTTAAAGCAAGTAAAACCTCTACAAAT
GTGGTATGGCTGATTATGATCAGTCGACCTGCAGGCATGCAAGCTTGGCGTAATCATGGTCATAGCTGTT
TCCTGTGTGAAATTGTTATCCGCTCACAATTCCACACAACATACGAGCCGGAAGCATAAAGTGTAAAGCC
TGGGGTGCCTAATGAGTGAGCTAACTCACATTAATTGCGTTGCGCTCACTGCCCGCTTTCCAGTCGGGAA
ACCTGTCGTGCCAGCTGCATTAATGAATCGGCCAACGCGCGGGGAGAGGCGGTTTGCGTATTGGGCGCTC
TTCCGCTTCCTCGCTCACTGACTCGCTGCGCTCGGTCGTTCGGCTGCGGCGAGCGGTATCAGCTCACTCA
AAGGCGGTAATACGGTTATCCACAGAATCAGGGGATAACGCAGGAAAGAACATGTGAGCAAAAGGCCAGC
AAAAGGCCAGGAACCGTAAAAAGGCCGCGTTGCTGGCGTTTTTCCATAGGCTCCGCCCCCCTGACGAGCA
TCACAAAAATCGACGCTCAAGTCAGAGGTGGCGAAACCCGACAGGACTATAAAGATACCAGGCGTTTCCC
CCTGGAAGCTCCCTCGTGCGCTCTCCTGTTCCGACCCTGCCGCTTACCGGATACCTGTCCGCCTTTCTCC
CTTCGGGAAGCGTGGCGCTTTCTCATAGCTCACGCTGTAGGTATCTCAGTTCGGTGTAGGTCGTTCGCTC
CAAGCTGGGCTGTGTGCACGAACCCCCCGTTCAGCCCGACCGCTGCGCCTTATCCGGTAACTATCGTCTT
GAGTCCAACCCGGTAAGACACGACTTATCGCCACTGGCAGCAGCCACTGGTAACAGGATTAGCAGAGCGA
GGTATGTAGGCGGTGCTACAGAGTTCTTGAAGTGGTGGCCTAACTACGGCTACACTAGAAGAACAGTATT
TGGTATCTGCGCTCTGCTGAAGCCAGTTACCTTCGGAAAAAGAGTTGGTAGCTCTTGATCCGGCAAACAA
ACCACCGCTGGTAGCGGTGGTTTTTTTGTTTGCAAGCAGCAGATTACGCGCAGAAAAAAAGGATCTCAAG
AAGATCCTTTGATCTTTTCTACGGGGTCTGACGCTCAGTGGAACGAAAACTCACGTTAAGGGATTTTGGT
CATGAGATTATCAAAAAGGATCTTCACCTAGATCCTTTTAAATTAAAAATGAAGTTTTAAATCAATCTAA
AGTATATATGAGTAAACTTGGTCTGACAGTTACCAATGCTTAATCAGTGAGGCACCTATCTCAGCGATCT
GTCTATTTCGTTCATCCATAGTTGCCTGACTCCCCGTCGTGTAGATAACTACGATACGGGAGGGCTTACC
ATCTGGCCCCAGTGCTGCAATGATACCGCGAGACCCACGCTCACCGGCTCCAGATTTATCAGCAATAAAC
CAGCCAGCCGGAAGGGCCGAGCGCAGAAGTGGTCCTGCAACTTTATCCGCCTCCATCCAGTCTATTAATT
GTTGCCGGGAAGCTAGAGTAAGTAGTTCGCCAGTTAATAGTTTGCGCAACGTTGTTGCCATTGCTACAGG
CATCGTGGTGTCACGCTCGTCGTTTGGTATGGCTTCATTCAGCTCCGGTTCCCAACGATCAAGGCGAGTT
ACATGATCCCCCATGTTGTGCAAAAAAGCGGTTAGCTCCTTCGGTCCTCCGATCGTTGTCAGAAGTAAGT
TGGCCGCAGTGTTATCACTCATGGTTATGGCAGCACTGCATAATTCTCTTACTGTCATGCCATCCGTAAG
ATGCTTTTCTGTGACTGGTGAGTACTCAACCAAGTCATTCTGAGAATAGTGTATGCGGCGACCGAGTTGC
TCTTGCCCGGCGTCAATACGGGATAATACCGCGCCACATAGCAGAACTTTAAAAGTGCTCATCATTGGAA
AACGTTCTTCGGGGCGAAAACTCTCAAGGATCTTACCGCTGTTGAGATCCAGTTCGATGTAACCCACTCG
TGCACCCAACTGATCTTCAGCATCTTTTACTTTCACCAGCGTTTCTGGGTGAGCAAAAACAGGAAGGCAA
AATGCCGCAAAAAAGGGAATAAGGGCGACACGGAAATGTTGAATACTCATACTCTTCCTTTTTCAATATT
ATTGAAGCATTTATCAGGGTTATTGTCTCATGAGCGGATACATATTTGAATGTATTTAGAAAAATAAACA
AATAGGGGTTCCGCGCACATTTCCCCGAAAAGTGCCACCTGACGTCTAAGAAACCATTATTATCATGACA
TTAACCTATAAAAATAGGCGTATCACGAGGCCCTTTCGTCTCGCGCGTTTCGGTGATGACGGTGAAAACC
TCTGACACATGCAGCTCCCGGAGACGGTCACAGCTTGTCTGTAAGCGGATGCCGGGAGCAGACAAGCCCG
TCAGGGCGCGTCAGCGGGTGTTGGCGGGTGTCGGGGCTGGCTTAACTATGCGGCATCAGAGCAGATTGTA
CTGAGAGTGCACCATATGCGGTGTGAAATACCGCACAGATGCGTAAGGAGAAAATACCGCATCAGGCGCC
ATTCGCCATTCAGGCTGCGCAACTGTTGGGAAGGGCGATCGGTGCGGGCCTCTTCGCTATTACGCCAGCT
GGCGAAAGGGGGATGTGCTGCAAGGCGATTAAGTTGGGTAACGCCAGGGTTTTCCCAGTCACGACGTT
